Addgene plasmid #117392: pTn7xTS-mPlum
Purpose: Tn7 tagging vector pTn7xTS with mPlum expression scaffold
Depositing lab: Karen Guillemin. Depositing organization: University of Oregon. Publication: Modernized Tools for Streamlined Genetic Manipulation and Comparative Study of Wild and Diverse Proteobacterial Lineages. Wiles TJ, Wall ES, Schlomann BH, Hay EA, Parthasarathy R, Guillemin K. MBio. 2018 Oct 9;9(5). pii: mBio.01877-18. doi: 10.1128/mBio.01877-18. PubMed 30301859.
Backbone
  Vector backbone: pUC18R6K
  Modifications to backbone: The temperature-sensitive origin of replication ori101/repA101ts was inserted via blunt-ligation into the R6K origin of replication, rendering the R6K ori dysfunctional.
  Vector type: Bacterial Expression, Synthetic Biology
Growth in bacteria
  Bacterial resistance: Ampicillin, 100 μg/mL
  Growth temperature: 30°C
  Growth strain: DH5alpha
  Growth instructions: Also carries a gentamicin selectable marker
  Copy number: Low Copy
Gene/Insert
  Gene/Insert name: mPlum
  Species: Synthetic
  Insert size (bp): 1150
  Promoter: Ptac
  Cloning method: Restriction Enzyme; 5′ cloning site SmaI (destroyed during cloning); 3′ cloning site SmaI (destroyed during cloning)
  Sequencing primers: 5′ caaagggaatcaggggatct; 3′ gaggggtggaaatggagttt
Terms and licenses: Academic/Nonprofit Terms; Industry Terms: Not Available to Industry
How to cite: pTn7xTS-mPlum was a gift from Karen Guillemin (Addgene plasmid # 117392 ; http://n2t.net/addgene:117392 ; RRID:Addgene_117392)
