[The description below was written by a language model from this plasmid's Addgene catalogue record and the feature table of its GenBank file.]
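Description:
pTn7xTS-mPlum is a 7,338 bp bacterial Tn7 tagging vector built on the pUC18R6K backbone and designed to place a fluorescent marker into the chromosome of proteobacteria. The original R6K origin was disrupted by blunt-end insertion of the temperature-sensitive pSC101 replicon (pSC101 ori plus the Rep101(Ts) protein carrying an A56V mutation). The plasmid is therefore maintained at low copy at a permissive temperature (30°C is recorded) and can be lost from cells when replication is blocked at higher temperature. This gives a way to remove the delivery vector after transposition. An incP oriT allows conjugative transfer from a suitable donor strain into recipient bacteria. The backbone carries beta-lactamase for ampicillin selection.

The payload is annotated next to a mini-Tn7 left end. The feature table does not annotate the corresponding right end, although a functional mini-Tn7 would need one. The roughly 1.15 kb insert is an expression scaffold in which the strong hybrid tac promoter and the phage T7 gene 10 ribosome binding site drive mPlum, a far-red monomeric DsRed derivative annotated as mammalian codon-optimized. Beside it sits a gentamicin resistance gene (aacC1) expressed from the class 1 integron Pc promoter and flanked by two FRT sites, so FLP recombinase can in principle excise the marker after integration. The rrnB T1 and lambda t0 terminators insulate the cassette from surrounding transcription. No Tn7 transposase genes are annotated, so transposition functions would presumably have to be supplied separately. The construct is used to generate stably tagged, fluorescent bacterial strains, including wild and diverse proteobacterial isolates, for comparative and imaging studies.
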