LOCUS       Exported 7338 bp ds-DNA circular SYN 12-MAY-2021
DEFINITION  Tn7 tagging vector pTn7xTS with mPlum expression scaffold.
ACCESSION   .
VERSION     .
KEYWORDS    pTn7xTS-mPlum
SOURCE      synthetic DNA construct
  ORGANISM  synthetic DNA construct
REFERENCE   1 (bases 1 to 7338)
  AUTHORS   Wiles TJ, Wall ES, Schlomann BH, Hay EA, Parthasarathy R, Guillemin
            K
  TITLE     Modernized Tools for Streamlined Genetic Manipulation and
            Comparative Study of Wild and Diverse Proteobacterial Lineages.
  JOURNAL   MBio. 2018 Oct 9;9(5). pii: mBio.01877-18. doi:
            10.1128/mBio.01877-18.
  PUBMED    30301859
REFERENCE   2 (bases 1 to 7338)
  AUTHORS   .
  TITLE     Direct Submission
  JOURNAL   Exported May 12, 2021 from SnapGene Server 1.1.58
            http://www.snapgene.com
FEATURES             Location/Qualifiers
     source          1..7338
                     /organism="synthetic DNA construct"
                     /mol_type="other DNA"
     oriT            106..214
                     /note="incP origin of transfer"
     mobile_element  518..683
                     /mobile_element_type="transposon:Tn7"
                     /note="mini-Tn7 element (left end of the Tn7 transposon)"
     primer_bind     793..812
                     /label=pBR322ori-F
                     /note="pBR322 origin, forward primer"
     primer_bind     complement(1023..1043)
                     /label=GFP-F
                     /note="GFP, forward primer. Does NOT anneal to EGFP"
     CDS             complement(1125..1805)
                     /codon_start=1
                     /product="far-red monomeric derivative of DsRed fluorescent
                     protein (Wang et al., 2004)"
                     /label=mPlum
                     /note="mammalian codon-optimized"
                     /translation="MVSKGEEVIKEFMRFKEHMEGSVNGHEFEIEGEGEGRPYEGTQTA
                     RLKVTKGGPLPFAWDILSPQIMYGSKAYVKHPADIPDYLKLSFPEGFKWERVMNFEDGG
                     VVTVTQDSSLQDGEFIYKVKVRGTNFPSDGPVMQKKTMGWEASSERMYPEDGALKGEMK
                     MRLRLKDGGHYDAEVKTTYMAKKPVQLPGAYKTDIKLDITSHNEDYTIVEQYERAEGRH
                     STGA"
     primer_bind     complement(1187..1210)
                     /label=DsRed1-C
                     /note="DsRed1, forward primer"
     primer_bind     complement(1385..1404)
                     /label=mCherry-F
                     /note="mCherry, forward primer"
     RBS             1813..1835
                     /note="efficient ribosome binding site from bacteriophage
                     T7 gene 10 (Olins and Rangwala, 1989)"
     promoter        complement(1859..1887)
                     /label=tac promoter
                     /note="strong E. coli promoter; hybrid between the trp and
                     lac UV5 promoters"
     protein_bind    complement(1937..1984)
                     /label=FRT
                     /bound_moiety="FLP recombinase from the Saccharomyces
                     cerevisiae 2u plasmid"
                     /note="FLP-mediated recombination occurs in the 8-bp core
                     sequence TCTAGAAA (Turan and Bode, 2011)."
     promoter        2025..2053
                     /gene="intI1 (promoter lies within the coding sequence)"
                     /label=Pc promoter
                     /note="class 1 integron promoter"
     CDS             2242..2775
                     /codon_start=1
                     /gene="aacC1"
                     /product="gentamycin acetyltransferase"
                     /label=GmR
                     /note="confers resistance to gentamycin"
                     /translation="MLRSSNDVTQQGSRPKTKLGGSSMGIIRTCRLGPDQVKSMRAALD
                     LFGREFGDVATYSQHQPDSDYLGNLLRSKTFIALAAFDQEAVVGALAAYVLPKFEQPRS
                     EIYIYDLAVSGEHRRQGIATALINLLKHEANALGAYVIYVQADYGDDPAVALYTKLGIR
                     EEVMHFDIDPSTAT"
     protein_bind    complement(2905..2952)
                     /label=FRT
                     /bound_moiety="FLP recombinase from the Saccharomyces
                     cerevisiae 2u plasmid"
                     /note="FLP-mediated recombination occurs in the 8-bp core
                     sequence TCTAGAAA (Turan and Bode, 2011)."
     terminator      3013..3099
                     /gene="Escherichia coli rrnB"
                     /label=rrnB T1 terminator
                     /note="transcription terminator T1 from the E. coli rrnB
                     gene"
     terminator      3202..3296
                     /label=lambda t0 terminator
                     /note="transcription terminator from phage lambda"
     primer_bind     complement(3324..3340)
                     /label=KS primer
                     /note="common sequencing primer, one of multiple similar
                     variants"
     primer_bind     complement(3325..3341)
                     /label=pBluescriptKS
                     /note="For pBluescript vector"
     primer_bind     complement(3755..3774)
                     /label=pRS-marker
                     /note="pRS vectors, use to sequence yeast selectable
                     marker"
     primer_bind     3874..3896
                     /label=pGEX 3'
                     /note="pGEX vectors, reverse primer"
     primer_bind     complement(3934..3952)
                     /label=pBRforEco
                     /note="pBR322 vectors, upsteam of EcoRI site, forward
                     primer"
     promoter        4020..4124
                     /gene="bla"
                     /label=AmpR promoter
     CDS             4125..4985
                     /codon_start=1
                     /gene="bla"
                     /product="beta-lactamase"
                     /label=AmpR
                     /note="confers resistance to ampicillin, carbenicillin, and
                     related antibiotics"
                     /translation="MSIQHFRVALIPFFAAFCLPVFAHPETLVKVKDAEDQLGARVGYI
                     ELDLNSGKILESFRPEERFPMMSTFKVLLCGAVLSRIDAGQEQLGRRIHYSQNDLVEYS
                     PVTEKHLTDGMTVRELCSAAITMSDNTAANLLLTTIGGPKELTAFLHNMGDHVTRLDRW
                     EPELNEAIPNDERDTTMPVAMATTLRKLLTGELLTLASRQQLIDWMEADKVAGPLLRSA
                     LPAGWFIADKSGAGERGSRGIIAALGPDGKPSRIVVIYTTGSQATMDERNRQIAEIGAS
                     LIKHW"
     primer_bind     complement(4343..4362)
                     /label=Amp-R
                     /note="Ampicillin resistance gene, reverse primer"
     CDS             complement(5644..6594)
                     /codon_start=1
                     /gene="rep101 encoding an A56V mutation"
                     /product="temperature-sensitive version of the RepA protein
                     needed for replication with the pSC101 origin (Armstrong et
                     al., 1984)"
                     /label=Rep101(Ts)
                     /translation="MSELVVFKANELAISRYDLTEHETKLILCCVALLNPTIENPTRKE
                     RTVSFTYNQYVQMMNISRENAYGVLAKATRELMTRTVEIRNPLVKGFEIFQWTNYAKFS
                     SEKLELVFSEEILPYLFQLKKFIKYNLEHVKSFENKYSMRIYEWLLKELTQKKTHKANI
                     EISLDEFKFMLMLENNYHEFKRLNQWVLKPISKDLNTYSNMKLVVDKRGRPTDTLIFQV
                     ELDRQMDLVTELENNQIKMNGDKIPTTITSDSYLHNGLRKTLHDALTAKIQLTSFEAKF
                     LSDMQSKYDLNGSFSWLTQKQRTTLENILAKYGRI"
     rep_origin      6642..6864
                     /label=pSC101 ori
                     /note="low-copy replication origin that requires the Rep101
                     protein"
ORIGIN
        1 ggggtctgac gctcagtgga acgaaaactc acgttaaggg attttggtca tgtactatca
       61 acaggttgaa ctgcccatgt tctttcctgc gttatcagag cttatcggcc agcctcgcag
      121 agcaggattc ccgttgagca ccgccaggtg cgaataaggg acagtgaaga aggaacaccc
      181 gctcgcgggt gggcctactt cacctatcct gcccggctga cgccgttgga tacaccaagg
      241 aaagtctaca cgaacccttt ggcaaaatcc tgtatatcgt gcgaaaaagg atggatatac
      301 cgaaaaaatc gctataatga ccccgaagca gggttatgca gcggaaagta taccttaagg
      361 aatcccctga taccgctcgc cgcagccgaa cgaccgagcg cagcgggtca gtgagcgagg
      421 aagcggaaga gcgcccaata cgcaaaccgc ctctccccgc gcgttggccg attcattaat
      481 gcagcgccca aacataacag gaagaaaaat gccccgctgt gggcggacaa aatagttggg
      541 aactgggagg ggtggaaatg gagtttttaa ggattattta gggaagagtg acaaaataga
      601 tgggaactgg gtgtagcgtc gtaagctaat acgaaaatta aaaatgacaa aatagtttgg
      661 aactagattt cacttatctg gttggcctgc aaggccttcg cgaggtaccg ggcccaagct
      721 tctcgaggaa ttcctgcagc ccccggtaaa ccgaaaggca ggaacaggag agcgcacggg
      781 ggagccgcca gggggaaacg cctggtatct ttatagtcct gtcgggtttc gccaccactg
      841 atttgagcgt cagatttcgt gatgcttgtc aggggggcgg agcctatgga aaaacggctt
      901 tgccgcggcc ctctcacttc cctgttaagt atctcctagg ccgagaaaaa aaagcccgct
      961 cattaggcgg gctagctcat tatttgtaga gctcatccat gccatgtgta atcccagcag
     1021 cagttacaaa ctcaagaagg accatgtggt cacgcttttc gttgggatct ttcgaaaggg
     1081 cagattgtgt cgaccagcta tcgatccatg gggcccgcgg ccgcctaggc gccggtggag
     1141 tggcggccct cggcgcgctc gtactgttcc acgatggtgt agtcctcgtt gtgggaggtg
     1201 atgtccagct tgatgtcggt cttgtaggcg ccgggcagct gcacgggctt cttggccatg
     1261 taggtggtct tgacctcggc gtcgtagtgg ccgccgtcct tcagcctcag cctcatcttc
     1321 atctcgccct tcagggcgcc gtcctcgggg tacatccgct cggaggaggc ctcccagccc
     1381 atggtcttct tctgcattac ggggccgtcg gaggggaagt tggtgccgcg caccttcacc
     1441 ttgtagatga actcgccgtc ctgcagggag gagtcctggg tcacggtcac cacgccgccg
     1501 tcctcgaagt tcatcacgcg ctcccacttg aagccctcgg ggaaggacag cttcaagtag
     1561 tcggggatgt cggcggggtg cttcacgtag gccttggagc cgtacatgat ctgaggggac
     1621 aggatgtccc aggcgaaggg cagggggcca cccttggtca ccttcagcct ggcggtctgg
     1681 gtgccctcgt aggggcggcc ctcgccctcg ccctcgatct cgaactcgtg gccgttcacg
     1741 gagccctcca tgtgctcctt gaagcgcatg aactccttga tgacctcctc gcccttgctc
     1801 accatatgta tatctccttc ttaaagttaa acaaaattat ttctagggat cctccacaca
     1861 ttatacgagc cgatgattaa ttgtcaagaa ttgggggatc cactagtgag ctccgaatta
     1921 gcttcaaaag cgctctgaag ttcctatact ttctagagaa taggaacttc ggaataggaa
     1981 cttcaagatc ccctgattcc ctttgtcaac agcaatggat cgaattgaca taagcctgtt
     2041 cggttcgtaa actgtaatgc aagtagcgta tgcgctcacg caactggtcc agaaccttga
     2101 ccgaacgcag cggtggtaac ggcgcagtgg cggttttcat ggcttgttat gactgttttt
     2161 ttgtacagtc tatgcctcgg gcatccaagc agcaagcgcg ttacgccgtg ggtcgatgtt
     2221 tgatgttatg gagcagcaac gatgttacgc agcagcaacg atgttacgca gcagggcagt
     2281 cgccctaaaa caaagttagg tggctcaagt atgggcatca ttcgcacatg taggctcggc
     2341 cctgaccaag tcaaatccat gcgggctgct cttgatcttt tcggtcgtga gttcggagac
     2401 gtagccacct actcccaaca tcagccggac tccgattacc tcgggaactt gctccgtagt
     2461 aagacattca tcgcgcttgc tgccttcgac caagaagcgg ttgttggcgc tctcgcggct
     2521 tacgttctgc ccaagtttga gcagccgcgt agtgagatct atatctatga tctcgcagtc
     2581 tccggcgagc accggaggca gggcattgcc accgcgctca tcaatctcct caagcatgag
     2641 gccaacgcgc ttggtgctta tgtgatctac gtgcaagcag attacggtga cgatcccgca
     2701 gtggctctct atacaaagtt gggcatacgg gaagaagtga tgcactttga tatcgaccca
     2761 agtaccgcca cctaacaatt cgttcaagcc gagatcggct tcccggccgc ggagttgttc
     2821 ggtaaattgt cacaacgccg cggccaattc gatctagaat tccattgagt aagtttttaa
     2881 gcacatcagc ttcaaaagcg ctctgaagtt cctatacttt ctagagaata ggaacttcgg
     2941 aataggtact tcaagatccc caattcgatc gtcatgcatg atatcgtccg ggccgcaagc
     3001 tcctagcggc ggatttgtcc tactcaggag agcgttcacc gacaaacaac agataaaacg
     3061 aaaggcccag tctttcgact gagcctttcg ttttatttga tgcctcaagc tagagagtca
     3121 ttaccccagg cgtttaaggg caccaataac tgccttaaaa aaattacgcc ccgccctgcc
     3181 actcatcgca gtctagcttg gattctcacc aataaaaaac gcccggcggc aaccgagcgt
     3241 tctgaacaaa tccagatgga gttctgaggt cattactgga tctatcaaca ggagtccaag
     3301 ctcagctaat taagctagct tatcgatacc gtcgacctcg aaccccacgc ccctctttaa
     3361 tacgacgggc aatttgcact tcagaaaatg aagagtttgc tttagccata acaaaagtcc
     3421 agtatgcttt ttcacagcat aactggactg atttcagttt acaactattc tgtctagttt
     3481 aagactttat tgtcatagtt tagatctatt ttgttcagtt taagacttta ttgtccgcct
     3541 acacccgctt acgcagggca tccatttatt actcaaccgt aaccgatttt gccaggttac
     3601 gcggctggtc ctctagctgg cgtaatagcg aagaggcccg caccgatcgc ccttcccaac
     3661 agttgcgcag cctgaatggc gaatggcgcc tgatgcggta ttttctcctt acgcatctgt
     3721 gcggtatttc acaccgcata tggtgcactc tcagtacaat ctgctctgat gccgcatagt
     3781 taagccagcc ccgacacccg ccaacacccg ctgacgcgcc ctgacgggct tgtctgctcc
     3841 cggcatccgc ttacagacaa gctgtgaccg tctccgggag ctgcatgtgt cagaggtttt
     3901 caccgtcatc accgaaacgc gcgagacgaa agggcctcgt gatacgccta tttttatagg
     3961 ttaatgtcat gataataatg gtttcttaga cgtcaggtgg cacttttcgg ggaaatgtac
     4021 gcggaacccc tatttgttta tttttctaaa tacattcaaa tatgtatccg ctcatgagac
     4081 aataaccctg ataaatgctt caataatatt gaaaaaggaa gagtatgagt attcaacatt
     4141 tccgtgtcgc ccttattccc ttttttgcgg cattttgcct tcctgttttt gctcacccag
     4201 aaacgctggt gaaagtaaaa gatgctgaag atcagttggg tgcacgagtg ggttacatcg
     4261 aactggatct caacagcggt aagatccttg agagttttcg ccccgaagaa cgttttccaa
     4321 tgatgagcac ttttaaagtt ctgctatgtg gcgcggtatt atcccgtatt gacgccgggc
     4381 aagagcaact cggtcgccgc atacactatt ctcagaatga cttggttgag tactcaccag
     4441 tcacagaaaa gcatcttacg gatggcatga cagtaagaga attatgcagt gctgccataa
     4501 ccatgagtga taacactgcg gccaacttac ttctgacaac gatcggagga ccgaaggagc
     4561 taaccgcttt tttgcacaac atgggggatc atgtaactcg ccttgatcgt tgggaaccgg
     4621 agctgaatga agccatacca aacgacgagc gtgacaccac gatgcctgta gcaatggcaa
     4681 caacgttgcg caaactatta actggcgaac tacttactct agcttcccgg caacaattaa
     4741 tagactggat ggaggcggat aaagttgcag gaccacttct gcgctcggcc cttccggctg
     4801 gctggtttat tgctgataaa tctggagccg gtgagcgtgg gtctcgcggt atcattgcag
     4861 cactggggcc agatggtaag ccctcccgta tcgtagttat ctacacgacg gggagtcagg
     4921 caactatgga tgaacgaaat agacagatcg ctgagatagg tgcctcactg attaagcatt
     4981 ggtaactgtc agaccaagtt tactcatata tactttagat tgatttaaaa cttcattttt
     5041 aatttaaaag gatctaggtg aagatccttt ttgataatct catgaccaaa atcccttaac
     5101 gtgagttttc gttccactga gcgtcagacc ccgtagaaaa gatcaaagga tcttcttgag
     5161 atcctttttt tctgcgcgta atctgctgct tgcaaacaaa aaaaccaccg ctaccagcgg
     5221 tggtttgttt gccggatcaa gagctaccaa ctctttttcc gaaggtaact ggcttcagca
     5281 gagcgcagat accaaatact gttcttctag tgtagccgta gttaggccac cacttcaaga
     5341 actctgtagc accgcctaca tacctcgctc tgctaatcct gttaccagcc ggttgtcagc
     5401 cgttaagtgt tcctgtgtca ctcaaaattg ctttgagagg ctctaagggc ttctcagtgc
     5461 gttacatccc tggcttgttg tccacaaccg ttaaacctta aaagctttaa aagccttata
     5521 tattcttttt tttcttacat gggtatggac agttttccct ttgatatgta acggtgaaca
     5581 gttgttctac ttttgtttgt tagtcttgat gcttcactga tagatacaag agccataaga
     5641 acctcagatc cttccgtatt tagccagtat gttctctagt gtggttcgtt gtttttgcgt
     5701 gagccatgag aacgaaccat tgagatcata cttactttgc atgtcactca aaaattttgc
     5761 ctcaaaactg gtgagctgaa tttttgcagt taaagcatcg tgtagtgttt ttcttagtcc
     5821 gttatgtagg taggaatctg atgtaatggt tgttggtatt ttgtcaccat tcatttttat
     5881 ctggttgttc tcaagttcgg ttacgagatc catttgtcta tctagttcaa cttggaaaat
     5941 caacgtatca gtcgggcggc ctcgcttatc aaccaccaat ttcatattgc tgtaagtgtt
     6001 taaatcttta cttattggtt tcaaaaccca ttggttaagc cttttaaact catggtagtt
     6061 attttcaagc attaacatga acttaaattc atcaaggcta atctctatat ttgccttgtg
     6121 agttttcttt tgtgttagtt cttttaataa ccactcataa atcctcatag agtatttgtt
     6181 ttcaaaagac ttaacatgtt ccagattata ttttatgaat ttttttaact ggaaaagata
     6241 aggcaatatc tcttcactaa aaactaattc taatttttcg cttgagaact tggcatagtt
     6301 tgtccactgg aaaatctcaa agcctttaac caaaggattc ctgatttcca cagttctcgt
     6361 catcagctct ctggttgctt tagctaatac accataagca ttttccctac tgatgttcat
     6421 catctgaacg tattggttat aagtgaacga taccgtccgt tctttccttg tagggttttc
     6481 aatcgtgggg ttgagtagtg ccacacagca taaaattagc ttggtttcat gctccgttaa
     6541 gtcatagcga ctaatcgcta gttcatttgc tttgaaaaca actaattcag acatacatct
     6601 caattggtct aggtgatttt aatcactata ccaattgaga tgggctagtc aatgataatt
     6661 actagtcctt ttcctttgag ttgtgggtat ctgtaaattc tgctagacct ttgctggaaa
     6721 acttgtaaat tctgctagac cctctgtaaa ttccgctaga cctttgtgtg ttttttttgt
     6781 ttatattcaa gtggttataa tttatagaat aaagaaagaa taaaaaaaga taaaaagaat
     6841 agatcccagc cctgtgtata actcactact ttagtcagtt ccgcagtatt acaaaaggat
     6901 gtcgcaaacg ctgtttgctc ctctacaaaa cagaccttaa aaccctaaag gcttaagtag
     6961 caccctcgca agctcggttg cggccgcaat cgggcaaatc gctgaatatt ccttttgtct
     7021 ccgaccatca ggcacctgag tcgctgtctt tttcgtgaca ttcagttcgc tgcgctcacg
     7081 gctctggcag tgaatggggg taaatggcac tacaggcgcc ttttatggat tcatgcaagg
     7141 aaactaccca taatacaaga aaagcccgtc acgggcttct cagggcgttt tatggcgggt
     7201 ctgctatgtg gtgctatctg actttttgct gttcagcagt tcctgccctc tgattttcca
     7261 gtctgaccac ttcggattat cccgtgacag gtcattcaga ctggctaatg cacccagtaa
     7321 ggcagcggta tcatcaac
//
